>Addgene plasmid #206084 | GFP Cav2.2 W391A pRK5 | addgene full sequence | sequence record 412224 | Addgene NGS Result
TTGAGATCCTTTTTTTCTGCGCGTAATCTGCTGCTTGCAAACAAAAAAACCACCGCTACCAGCGGTGGTT
TGTTTGCCGGATCAAGAGCTACCAACTCTTTTTCCGAAGGTAACTGGCTTCAGCAGAGCGCAGATACCAA
ATACTGTTCTTCTAGTGTAGCCGTAGTTAGGCCACCACTTCAAGAACTCTGTAGCACCGCCTACATACCT
CGCTCTGCTAATCCTGTTACCAGTGGCTGCTGCCAGTGGCGATAAGTCGTGTCTTACCGGGTTGGACTCA
AGACGATAGTTACCGGATAAGGCGCAGCGGTCGGGCTGAACGGGGGGTTCGTGCACACAGCCCAGCTTGG
AGCGAACGACCTACACCGAACTGAGATACCTACAGCGTGAGCTATGAGAAAGCGCCACGCTTCCCGAAGG
GAGAAAGGCGGACAGGTATCCGGTAAGCGGCAGGGTCGGAACAGGAGAGCGCACGAGGGAGCTTCCAGGG
GGAAACGCCTGGTATCTTTATAGTCCTGTCGGGTTTCGCCACCTCTGACTTGAGCGTCGATTTTTGTGAT
GCTCGTCAGGGGGGCGGAGCCTATGGAAAAACGCCAGCAACGCGGCCTTTTTACGGTTCCTGGCCTTTTG
CTGGCCTTTTGCTCACATGTTCTTTCCTGCGTTATCCCCTGATTCTGTGGATAACCGTATTACCGCCTTT
GAGTGAGCTGATACCGCTCGCCGCAGCCGAACGACCGAGCGCAGCGAGTCAGTGAGCGAGGAAGCGGAAG
AGCGCCCAATACGCAAACCGCCTCTCCCCGCGCGTTGGCCGATTCATTAATGCAGCTGGCACGACAGGTT
TCCCGACTGGAAAGCGGGCAGTGAGCGCAACGCAATTAATGTGAGTTAGCTCACTCATTAGGCACCCCAG
GCTTTACACTTTATGCTTCCGGCTCGTATGTTGTGTGGAATTGTGAGCGGATAACAATTTCACACAGGAA
ACAGCTATGACATGATTACGAATTAATTCGAGCTCGCCCGACATTGATTATTGACTAGTTATTAATAGTA
ATCAATTACGGGGTCATTAGTTCATAGCCCATATATGGAGTTCCGCGTTACATAACTTACGGTAAATGGC
CCGCCTGGCTGACCGCCCAACGACCCCCGCCCATTGACGTCAATAATGACGTATGTTCCCATAGTAACGC
CAATAGGGACTTTCCATTGACGTCAATGGGTGGAGTATTTACGGTAAACTGCCCACTTGGCAGTACATCA
AGTGTATCATATGCCAAGTACGCCCCCTATTGACGTCAATGACGGTAAATGGCCCGCCTGGCATTATGCC
CAGTACATGACCTTATGGGACTTTCCTACTTGGCAGTACATCTACGTATTAGTCATCGCTATTACCATGG
TGATGCGGTTTTGGCAGTACATCAATGGGCGTGGATAGCGGTTTGACTCACGGGGATTTCCAAGTCTCCA
CCCCATTGACGTCAATGGGAGTTTGTTTTGGCACCAAAATCAACGGGACTTTCCAAAATGTCGTAACAAC
TCCGCCCCATTGACGCAAATGGGCGGTAGGCGTGTACGGTGGGAGGTCTATATAAGCAGAGCTCGTTTAG
TGAACCGTCAGATCGCCTGGAGACGCCATCCACGCTGTTTTGACCTCCATAGAAGACACCGGGACCGATC
CAGCCTCCGCGGCCGGGAACGGTGCATTGGAACGCGGATTCCCCGTGCCAAGAGTGACGTAAGTACCGCC
TATAGAGTCTATAGGCCCACCCCCTTGGCTTCGTTAGAACGCGGCTACAATTAATACATAACCTTATGTA
TCATACACATACGATTTAGGTGACACTATAGAATAACATCCACTTTGCCTTTCTCTCCACAGGTGTCCAC
TCCCAGGTCCAACTGCACCTCGGTTCTATCGATTGAATTCCTCGAGGGTACCGAGCTCGGATCTAAAAAA
TGAGTAAAGGAGAAGAACTTTTCACTGGAGTTGTCCCAATTCTTGTTGAATTAGATGGTGATGTTAATGG
GCACAAATTTTCTGTCAGTGGAGAGGGTGAAGGTGATGCAACATACGGAAAACTTACCCTTAAATTTATT
TGCACTACTGGAAAACTACCTGTTCCATGGCCAACACTTGTCACTACTTTCGGTTATGGTGTTCAATGCT
TTGCGAGATACCCAGATCATATGAAACAGCATGACTTTTTCAAGAGTGCCATGCCCGAAGGTTATGTACA
GGAAAGAACTATATTTTTCAAAGATGACGGGAACTACAAGACACGTGCTGAAGTCAAGTTTGAAGGTGAT
ACCCTTGTTAATAGAATCGAGTTAAAAGGTATTGATTTTAAAGAAGATGGAAACATTCTTGGACACAAAT
TGGAATACAACTATAACTCACACAATGTATACATCATGGCAGACAAACAAAAGAATGGAATCAAAGTTAA
CTTCAAAATTAGACACAACATTGAAGATGGAAGCGTTCAACTAGCAGACCATTATCAACAAAATACTCCA
ATTGGCGATGGCCCTGTCCTTTTACCAGACAACCATTACCTGTCCACACAATCTGCCCTTTCGAAAGATC
CCAACGAAAAGAGAGACCACATGGTCCTTCTTGAGTTTGTAACAGCTGCTGGGATTACACATGGCATGGA
TGAACTATACAAAATGGTCCGCTTCGGGGACGAGCTGGGCGGCCGCTATGGGGGCGCGGGCGGCGCGGAG
CGGGCCCGGGGCGGCGGGGCCGGCGGGGCTGGCGGCCCGGGCCCCGGGGGGCTGCCGCCGGGCCAGCGGG
TCCTCTACAAACAGTCGATCGCGCAGCGCGCGCGGACCATGGCGCTGTACAACCCCATCCCGGTCAAGCA
GAACTGCTTCACCGTCAACCGCTCGCTCTTCGTCTTCAGCGAGGACAACGTCGTCCGCAAATACGCCAAG
CGCATCACCGAGTGGCCTCCGTTCGAGTACATGATCCTGGCCACCATCATCGCCAACTGCATCGTGCTGG
CCCTGGAGCAGCACCTCCCTGACGGGGACAAGACGCCTATGTCCGAGCGCCTGGATGACACCGAGCCCTA
CTTCATTGGGATCTTCTGCTTCGAGGCGGGGATCAAGATCCTGGCCCTGGGCTTTGTTCTGCACAAGGGC
TCCTATCTGCGGAACGGCTGGAACGTCATGGACTTCGTGGTAGTCCTCACGGGGATTCTTGCCACAGCCG
GAACCGACTTCGACCTGCGAACGCTGAGGGCTGTGCGTGTGCTAAGGCCCCTGAAGCTGGTGTCTGGGAT
TCCGAGCTTGCAGGTGGTGCTCAAGTCCATCATGAAGGCCATGGTCCCGCTGCTGCAGATCGGGCTGCTG
CTCTTCTTCGCCATCCTCATGTTTGCCATCATCGGCCTCGAGTTCTACATGGGCAAGTTCCACAAGGCCT
GCTTCCCCAACAGCACAGACCCAGATCCCGTGGGTGACTTCCCCTGTGGCAAGGAGGCCCCGGCCCGGCT
CTGTGAGGGAGACACGGAGTGCCGGGAGTACTGGGCCGGACCCAACTTTGGTATCACCAACTTTGACAAC
ATCCTGTTTGCCATCTTGACCGTGTTCCAGTGCATCACCATGGAGGGCTGGACTGACATCCTCTACAATA
CAAACGATGCAGCCGGCAACACGTGGAACTGGCTCTACTTCATCCCTCTCATCATCATCGGCTCCTTCTT
CATGCTCAACCTGGTGCTGGGTGTGCTCTCAGGAGAGTTTGCTAAGGAGCGCGAGAGAGTGGAGAACCGC
CGCGCCTTCCTGAAGCTCCGGCGGCAGCAGCAGATTGAGCGGGAGCTCAACGGGTACCTGGAGGCGATCT
TCAAGGCTGAGGAAGTCATGCTGGCTGAGGAGGACAGGAACGCAGAGGAGAAGTCCCCTCTGGATGCAGT
GTTGAAGAGAGCAGCTGCCAAGAAGAGCAGAAGCGACCTGATCCAGGCCGAGGAGGGGGAGGGCCGGCTC
ACAGGCCTCTGTGCTCCCGGTTCCCCGTTCGCCCGTGCCAGCCTGAAAAGCGGGAAGACGGAGAGCTCGT
CGTACTTCCGGAGGAAGGAGAAGATGTTCCGCTTCTTCATCCGGCGCATGGTGAAGGCACAGAGCTTCTA
CTGGACGGTGCTGTGTGTGGTGGCACTGAACACACTGTGCGTGGCCATGGTGCACTACAACCAGCCGCAG
CGGCTCACCACGGCATTGTACTTTGCAGAGTTTGTTTTCCTGGGTCTCTTCCTCACAGAGATGTCCCTGA
AGATGTATGGCCTGGGGCCCAGGAGCTACTTCCGGTCCTCCTTCAACTGTTTTGACTTTGGGGTCATCGT
GGGCAGTATCTTTGAAGTGGTCTGGGCTGCTGTCAAGCCAGGGACCTCCTTCGGGATCAGTGTTCTGCGG
GCTCTGCGCTTACTGAGAATCTTCAAGGTCACCAAATACTGGAACTCCCTACGGAACCTGGTGGTGTCTC
TGCTCAACTCCATGAAGTCCATCATCAGCCTCCTCTTCCTGCTCTTCCTGTTCATTGTTGTCTTTGCTCT
GCTGGGGATGCAGCTGTTTGGAGGCCAGTTCAACTTTAAAGACGAGACCCCAACGACCAACTTTGACACC
TTCCCTGCTGCTATCCTCACCGTCTTCCAGATCCTGACCGGAGAGGACTGGAATGCGGTCATGTACCACG
GGATCGAGTCGCAAGGTGGCGTCAGCAGAGGAATGTTCTCCTCCTTCTACTTCATTGTCCTCACTCTGTT
TGGGAACTACACCCTGCTGAATGTCTTCCTGGCCATTGCTGTGGACAACCTTGCCAATGCTCAGGAGCTG
ACCAAGGATGAAGAGGAGATGGAAGAAGCAGCCAATCAGAAACTCGCCTTGCAGAAGGCCAAGGAAGTGG
CTGAAGTCAGCCCCATGTCTGCTGCGAACATCTCCATTGCCGCCAGGCAGCAGAACTCGGCCAAAGCGCG
CTCGGTGTGGGAGCAGCGAGCCAGCCAGCTGCGGCTGCAGAACCTGAGGGCCAGCTGCGAGGCGCTGTAC
AGCGAGATGGACCCCGAGGAGAGGCTGCGCTACGCCACCGCGCGCCACCTGCGGCCCGACGTGAAGACGC
ACCTGGACCGGCCGCTGGTGGTTGAGCCCGGCCGCGACGCTCCGCGGGGCCCCCCGGGGGGGAAGTCCCG
GCCGGATGGCTCGGAGGCCCCCGAGGGTGCGGATCCCCCGCGCAGGCATCACCGGCACCGAGACAAGGAC
AAGGCTCCCGCCACGGTCCCCTCGGCGGGGGAACAGGACAGAGCCGAAGCTCTGAGGGCAGAGGGCGGGG
AGCTGGGGCCCCGCGAGGAGCGGGGGCGGCCACGCCGCAGCCGCAGCAAGGAGGCCCCGGGCGCCCCGGA
GGTGCGCAGCGATCGCGGCCGTGGCCCGTGTCCTGAAGGTGGTCGGCGCCACCACCGGCGCGGGTCACCG
GAGGAGGCAGCTGAGAGGGAGCCCCGCCGCCACCGCGCGCACCGGCACGGGCCCGACCCGGGCAAGGAGG
GCCCAGCGTCCGGGACCAGGGGCGAGCGGCGCGCACGACACCGCACGGGCCCCCGGGCGTGCCCCCGGGA
GGCTGAGAGCAGCGAGGAGCCTGCGCGGCGGCACCGGGCTCGGCACAAGGCGCCGCCCACCCAGGAGACC
GCGGAGAAGGACAAGGAGGCTGCCGAGAAGGGGGGCGAGGCCACGGAGGCCGAGAAGGACAAGGAGGCTC
GGAACCACCAGCCCAAGGAGCTGCCCTGTGACCTGGAGGCCATCGGCATGCTGGGAGTGGGCGCTGTGCA
TACGCTGCCCAGCACCTGTCTGCAGAAGGTGGAGGAGCAGCCAGAGGATGCGGACAACCAGCGGAACGTC
ACCCGCATGGGTAGTCAGCCCCCGGACACCAGCACCACTGTGCACATTCCTGTGACGCTGACCGGCCCCC
CCGGGGAGACCACGGTAGTGCCCAGTGGAAACGTGGACCTGGAAAGTCAAGCAGAGGGGAAGAAGGAGGT
GGAAACCAGCGATGTGATGAGGAGCGGCCCTCGGCCCATTGTCCCGTACAGTTCCATGTTCTGTTTAAGC
CCAACCAACCTGCTGCGCCGCTGCTGCCACTACATTGTGACCATGCGATACTTCGAGATGGTCATCCTCG
TGGTCATCGCCCTGAGCAGCATCGCCCTGGCTGCCGAGGACCCCGTGAGAACAGACTCTCCCAGGAATAA
TGCTCTGAAGTACATGGACTACATCTTCACAGGCGTCTTCACCTTCGAGATGGTGATAAAGATGATCGAT
TTGGGACTGCTGCTACACCCTGGAGCCTATTTCCGGGATCTGTGGAACATTCTGGACTTCATTGTGGTCA
GTGGGGCCCTGGTGGCATTTGCTTTCTCAGGATCCAAAGGGAAAGACATCAGCACCATCAAATCCCTGAG
AGTCCTGCGTGTGCTGCGGCCACTCAAGACCATCAAGCGGCTGCCCAAGCTCAAGGCCGTGTTTGACTGT
GTGGTGAACTCACTGAAAAACGTCCTCAACATCCTGATCGTCTACATGCTCTTCATGTTCATCTTTGCCG
TCATTGCCGTGCAGCTCTTCAAAGGGAAGTTCTTCTACTGCACGGACGAATCCAAGGAGCTGGAGCGTGA
CTGCAGGGGTCAGTATTTGGATTATGAGAAGGAGGAAGTGGAAGCTCAACCGAGGCAGTGGAAGAAATAT
GACTTCCACTATGACAACGTGCTCTGGGCTCTGCTAACGCTCTTCACGGTGTCCACAGGGGAAGGGTGGC
CCATGGTGCTGAAACACTCTGTGGATGCCACCTACGAGGAGCAGGGCCCGAGCCCCGGGTACCGCATGGA
GCTCTCCATCTTCTACGTGGTCTACTTTGTGGTCTTTCCCTTCTTCTTTGTCAACATCTTCGTGGCCTTG
ATCATCATCACCTTCCAGGAGCAGGGGGACAAGGTGATGTCCGAGTGCAGCCTGGAGAAGAACGAGAGGG
CTTGCATCGACTTTGCCATCAGCGCCAGACCCCTGACGCGGTACATGCCCCAGAACAAGCAGTCGTTCCA
GTATAAGACGTGGACGTTCGTGGTGTCCCCACCTTTTGAGTACTTCATCATGGCTATGATCGCCCTCAAC
ACTGTGGTGCTGATGATGAAGTTCTACGATGCGCCGTACGAGTATGAGCTAATGCTGAAATGCCTGAACA
TCGTGTTCACGTCCATGTTCTCCATGGAGTGTGTGCTGAAGATCATCGCCTTCGGGGTGCTGAACTATTT
CAGAGATGCCTGGAATGTCTTTGACTTTGTCACGGTGTTGGGAAGTATTACTGATATTTTGGTAACAGAG
ATTGCGAACAACTTCATCAACCTCAGCTTCCTGCGCCTGTTCCGGGCCGCGCGGCTCATCAAGCTGCTGC
GCCAGGGCTACACCATCCGCATCCTGCTTTGGACCTTCGTGCAGTCCTTCAAGGCGCTGCCCTACGTGTG
TCTCCTCATCGCCATGCTCTTCTTCATCTACGCCATCATTGGCATGCAGGTTTTTGGGAACATCGCCCTG
GACGATGACACCAGCATCAACAGGCACAATAACTTCCGGACGTTTCTGCAGGCCTTGATGTTGCTGTTCA
GGAGCGCCACGGGGGAGGCCTGGCACGAGATAATGCTGTCGTGCCTCAGCAGCCGGGCCTGCGACGAGCA
CTCCAATGCCAGCGAGTGCGGCAGCGACTTTGCCTACTTTTACTTCGTCTCCTTCATCTTCCTCTGCTCC
TTTCTGATGTTGAACCTCTTTGTGGCTGTGATCATGGACAATTTTGAGTACCTTACACGGGACTCTTCCA
TCTTAGGGCCTCACCACCTGGATGAGTTCATCCGGGTCTGGGCTGAATACGACCCGGCCGCGTGTGGGCG
CATCAGTTACAGTGACATGTTTGAGATGCTGAAGCACATGTCCCCACCCCTGGGGCTGGGGAAGAAGTGC
CCTGCTCGAGTCGCGTACAAGCGCCTGGTCCGCATGAACATGCCCATCTCCAGTGAGGACATGACGGTGC
ACTTCACATCCACGCTGATGGCTCTCATTCGGACAGCGCTGGACATCAAGCTGGCACCAGCTGGGACCAA
GCAGCACCAGTGCGACGCAGAGCTGAGGAAGGAGATTTCCTGTGTGTGGGCCAATCTGCCCCAGAAGACC
CTGGACTTACTGGTACCACCCCATAAGCCTGACGAGATGACGGTGGGCAAAGTCTATGCAGCTCTGATGA
TCTTCGACTTCTACAAACAGAACAAAACCAGCAGAGACCAGACTCAGCAAGCCCCCGGAGGCCTGTCCCA
GCTGGGCCCCGTGTCCCTGTTCCACCCGCTGAAGGCCACGCTGGAGCAGACTCAGCCGGCGCTGCGTGGA
GCCCGGGCTTTCCTGCGGCAGAAGAGTTCTGCCTCCCTGAGCAACGGCGGGGCCGTACAAACCCAGGAGA
GCGGCATCAAGGAATCGGTTTCTTGGGGCACTCAGAGGACCCAGGATGTGCTTTGCGAGGCCAGGGCACC
CCTGGAGCGGGGCCACTCAGCTGAGATCCCAGTCGGGCAGCCTGGGACACTGGCTGTAGATGTCCAGATG
CAGAACATGACTCTGAGTGGCCCTGACGCCGAGCCGCAGCCAGGGCTGGAGAGCCAGGGCCGAGCCGCCT
CCATGCCCCGCCTGGCCGCAGAAACACAGCCCGCGCCTGACGCCAGCCCCATGAAGCGCTCCATCTCCAC
GCTGGCCCCGCGCCCCCACACGGCCCGGCTCGGCAGCACCGCGCTGGACCGCCCAGCCCCCAGCCAGGCC
CCGCACCATCACCACCACCGCTGCCACCGCCGCAGGGACAGGAAGCAGCGGTCCCTGGAGAAGGGTCCCA
GCCTGTCTGCTGACACAGATGGGGCCCCCGACAGCACGGTGGGGCCAGGACTGCCCACGGGGGAGGGCCC
CCCCGGCTGCAGGCGGGAGCGGGAGCGCAGGCAGGAGCGGGGCCGGTCCCAGGAGCGGAGGCAGCCCTCG
TCCTCCTCCTCGGAGAAGCATCGCTTCTACTCCTGTGACCGCTTCGGGGGCCGCGAACCCCCACAGCCCA
AGCCCTCCCTCAGTAGTCACCCCACGTCGCCGACGGCCGGGCAGGAGCCGGGACCCCACCCGCAGGGGAG
TGGTTCGGTTCACGGGAGCCCCCTGCTGTCCACATCTGGTGCTAGCACCCCGGGCCGGGGGCGGAGGCAG
CTCCCCCAGACCCCCTTGACCCCCCGCCCCAGCGTCACCTACAAGACGGCCAACTCCTCGCCTGTCCACT
TCGCCGGGGCACCGAGCGGCCTCCCCGCCTTCTCCCCCGGCCGGCTCAGCCGGGGCCTCTCAGAACACAA
CGCCCTGCTGCAGAGGGACCCGCTCAGCCGGCCCCTGGCGCCCGGCTCGCGCATCGGCTCCGACCCCTAC
CTGGGGCAGCGGCTGGACAGCGAGGCGCCCGCCCGTGCCCTGCCCGAGGACGCGCCCGCCTTTGAGGAGA
CCGCGGCCAGCAACTCGGGCCGCTCCTCCCGGACCTCGTACGTGTCCTCACTGACCTCGCAGCCCCCGCC
GCTGCGCCGCGTGCCCAACGGCTACCACTGCACTCTGGGGCTGGGCGGGGGCGGCCGGGCGCGGCGCGGC
TGCCACCACCCCGACCGCGACCGCCGGTGCTAGACTAGTTCTAGCAAGCTTGGCCGCCATGGCCCAACTT
GTTTATTGCAGCTTATAATGGTTACAAATAAAGCAATAGCATCACAAATTTCACAAATAAAGCATTTTTT
TCACTGCATTCTAGTTGTGGTTTGTCCAAACTCATCAATGTATCTTATCATGTCTGGATCGGGAATTAAT
TCGGCGCAGCACCATGGCCTGAAATAACCTCTGAAAGAGGAACTTGGTTAGGTACCTTCTGAGGCGGAAA
GAACCAGCTGTGGAATGTGTGTCAGTTAGGGTGTGGAAAGTCCCCAGGCTCCCCAGCAGGCAGAAGTATG
CAAAGCATGCATCTCAATTAGTCAGCAACCAGGTGTGGAAAGTCCCCAGGCTCCCCAGCAGGCAGAAGTA
TGCAAAGCATGCATCTCAATTAGTCAGCAACCATAGTCCCGCCCCTAACTCCGCCCATCCCGCCCCTAAC
TCCGCCCAGTTCCGCCCATTCTCCGCCCCATGGCTGACTAATTTTTTTTATTTATGCAGAGGCCGAGGCC
GCCTCGGCCTCTGAGCTATTCCAGAAGTAGTGAGGAGGCTTTTTTGGAGGCCTAGGCTTTTGCAAAAAGC
TGTTAACAGCTTGGCACTGGCCGTCGTTTTACAACGTCGTGACTGGGAAAACCCTGGCGTTACCCAACTT
AATCGCCTTGCAGCACATCCCCCTTTCGCCAGCTGGCGTAATAGCGAAGAGGCCCGCACCGATCGCCCTT
CCCAACAGTTGCGCAGCCTGAATGGCGAATGGCGCCTGATGCGGTATTTTCTCCTTACGCATCTGTGCGG
TATTTCACACCGCATA
[142 nt withheld, positions 10517-10658]
C
[141 nt withheld, positions 10660-10800]
CCTTTGACGTTGGAGTCCACGTTCTTT
[37 nt withheld, positions 10828-10864]
ACCCTATCTCGGGCTATTCTTTTGATTTATAAGGGATTTTGCCGATTTCGGCCTATTGGTTAAAAAATGA
GCTGATTTAACAAAAATTTAACGCGAATTTTAACAAAATATTAACGTTTACAATTTTATGGTGCACTCTC
AGTACAATCTGCTCTGATGCCGCATAGTTAAGCCAGCCCCGACACCCGCCAACACCCGCTGACGCGCCCT
GACGGGCTTGTCTGCTCCCGGCATCCGCTTACAGACAAGCTGTGACCGTCTCCGGGAGCTGCATGTGTCA
GAGGTTTTCACCGTCATCACCGAAACGCGCGAGACGAAAGGGCCTCGTGATACGCCTATTTTTATAGGTT
AATGTCATGATAATAATGGTTTCTTAGACGTCAGGTGGCACTTTTCGGGGAAATGTGCGCGGAACCCCTA
TTTGTTTATTTTTCTAAATACATTCAAATATGTATCCGCTCATGAGACAATAACCCTGATAAATGCTTCA
ATAATATTGAAAAAGGAAGAGTATGAGTATTCAACATTTCCGTGTCGCCCTTATTCCCTTTTTTGCGGCA
TTTTGCCTTCCTGTTTTTGCTCACCCAGAAACGCTGGTGAAAGTAAAAGATGCTGAAGATCAGTTGGGTG
CACGAGTGGGTTACATCGAACTGGATCTCAACAGCGGTAAGATCCTTGAGAGTTTTCGCCCCGAAGAACG
TTTTCCAATGATGAGCACTTTTAAAGTTCTGCTATGTGGCGCGGTATTATCCCGTATTGACGCCGGGCAA
GAGCAACTCGGTCGCCGCATACACTATTCTCAGAATGACTTGGTTGAGTACTCACCAGTCACAGAAAAGC
ATCTTACGGATGGCATGACAGTAAGAGAATTATGCAGTGCTGCCATAACCATGAGTGATAACACTGCGGC
CAACTTACTTCTGACAACGATCGGAGGACCGAAGGAGCTAACCGCTTTTTTGCACAACATGGGGGATCAT
GTAACTCGCCTTGATCGTTGGGAACCGGAGCTGAATGAAGCCATACCAAACGACGAGCGTGACACCACGA
TGCCTGTAGCAATGGCAACAACGTTGCGCAAACTATTAACTGGCGAACTACTTACTCTAGCTTCCCGGCA
ACAATTAATAGACTGGATGGAGGCGGATAAAGTTGCAGGACCACTTCTGCGCTCGGCCCTTCCGGCTGGC
TGGTTTATTGCTGATAAATCTGGAGCCGGTGAGCGTGGGTCTCGCGGTATCATTGCAGCACTGGGGCCAG
ATGGTAAGCCCTCCCGTATCGTAGTTATCTACACGACGGGGAGTCAGGCAACTATGGATGAACGAAATAG
ACAGATCGCTGAGATAGGTGCCTCACTGATTAAGCATTGGTAACTGTCAGACCAAGTTTACTCATATATA
CTTTAGATTGATTTAAAACTTCATTTTTAATTTAAAAGGATCTAGGTGAAGATCCTTTTTGATAATCTCA
TGACCAAAATCCCTTAACGTGAGTTTTCGTTCCACTGAGCGTCAGACCCCGTAGAAAAGATCAAAGGATC
TTC
Features (pLannotate 1.2.2; 21 found; start..end, strand, type, name):
      1..589     +  rep_origin     ori: high-copy-number ColE1/pMB1/pBR322/pUC origin of replication
    772..864     +  CDS            lacI (fragment): lac repressor; lacI; The lac repressor binds to the lac operator to inhibit transcription in E. coli. This inhibition can be relieved by adding lactose or isopropyl-β-D-thiogalactopyranoside (IPTG).
    877..898     +  protein_bind   CAP binding site: CAP binding activates transcription in the presence of cAMP. E. coli catabolite activator protein
    913..943     +  promoter       lac promoter: promoter for the E. coli lac operon
    947..969     +  protein_bind   lac operator (fragment): The lac repressor binds to the lac operator to inhibit transcription in E. coli. This inhibition can be relieved by adding lactose or isopropyl-β-D-thiogalactopyranoside (IPTG). lac repressor encoded by lacI
   1020..1399    +  enhancer       CMV enhancer: human cytomegalovirus immediate early enhancer
   1400..1603    +  promoter       CMV promoter: human cytomegalovirus (CMV) immediate early promoter
   1739..1782    +  intron         CMV intron (fragment): modified intron A from human cytomegalovirus
   1834..1852    +  promoter       SP6 promoter: promoter for bacteriophage SP6 RNA polymerase
   1856..1893    +  CDS            IgH signal sequence (fragment): signal sequence from the mouse immunoglobulin heavy chain variable region
   1960..2673    +  CDS            GFPmut3: GFPmut3 is a basic (constitutively fluorescent) green fluorescent protein published in 1996, derived from Aequorea victoria. It is reported to be a very rapidly-maturing weak dimer.
   2674..9690    +  CDS            CACNA1B: CAC1B_RABIT - Also known as CACH5, CACNL1A5. Experimental evidence at protein level: Swiss-Prot protein existence level 1. Voltage-sensitive calcium channels (VSCC) mediate the entry of calcium ions into excitable cells and are also involved in a variety of calcium-dependent processes, including muscle contraction, hormone or neurotransmitter release, gene expression, cell motility, cell division and cell death. The isoform alpha-1B gives rise to N-type calcium currents. N-type calcium channels belong to the 'high-voltage activated' (HVA) group and are specifically blocked by omega-conotoxin-
   9726..9860    +  polyA_signal   SV40 poly(A) signal: SV40 polyadenylation signal
   9929..10286   +  promoter       SV40 promoter: SV40 enhancer and early promoter
  10305..10459   +  CDS            lacZα (fragment): LacZα fragment of β-galactosidase; lacZ fragment
  10465..10516   -  misc_feature   bom (fragment): basis of mobility region from pBR322
  10535..10915   +  rep_origin     M13 ori (sequence partly withheld): M13 bacteriophage origin of replication; arrow indicates direction of (+) strand synthesis
  10991..11040   -  misc_feature   bom (fragment): basis of mobility region from pBR322
  11142..11177   -  CDS            rop (fragment): Rop protein, which maintains plasmids at low copy number; rop
  11272..11376   +  promoter       AmpR promoter: bla
  11377..12237   +  CDS            AmpR: β-lactamase; bla; confers resistance to ampicillin, carbenicillin, and related antibiotics
