[The description below was written by a language model from this plasmid's Addgene catalogue record and pLannotate feature annotations shown in this document.]
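Description:
GFP Cav2.2 W391A pRK5 is a mammalian expression plasmid built on the pRK5 backbone that encodes the rabbit N-type voltage-gated calcium channel pore-forming subunit Cav2.2 (CACNA1B, alpha1B) fused at its N terminus to GFP. It is propagated in E. coli as a high-copy plasmid through a ColE1/pUC-type origin and is selected with ampicillin via the β-lactamase gene. The backbone also carries an M13 phage origin and short remnants of lac, lacZα, bom and rop sequences that are cloning-vector leftovers rather than functional parts. No mammalian selection marker is annotated, which fits transient transfection use. An SV40 enhancer/early promoter region sits downstream of the expression cassette without an annotated coding sequence following it.

Expression is driven by the human CMV immediate-early enhancer and promoter, followed by a fragment of CMV intron A and an SP6 promoter typical of pRK5. The annotated reading frame begins with a GFPmut3-type green fluorescent protein and runs directly into the CACNA1B coding sequence, ending at an SV40 polyadenylation signal. The sequenced record is about 12.4 kb, consistent with the stated backbone and insert sizes. The channel carries the W391A substitution in the alpha-interaction domain (AID) of the I-II intracellular loop, which according to the record prevents binding of the auxiliary β subunit. The construct therefore allows fluorescent tracking of a β-binding-deficient Cav2.2 channel. The associated publication concerns how β subunits promote Cav2.2 expression by reducing proteasomal degradation. The depositor notes that the 5′ end of the Cav2.2 sequence is very GC rich.
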