Addgene plasmid #206084: GFP Cav2.2 W391A pRK5
Purpose: expression of rabbit Cav2.2 calcium channel with a N-terminal GFP tag and a mutation (W391A) in the ?1-interacting domain (AID) in the I-II loop of Cav2.2 that prevents Beta subunit binding
Depositing lab: Annette Dolphin. Depositing organization: University College London. Publication: Beta-subunits promote the expression of Ca(V)2.2 channels by reducing their proteasomal degradation. Waithe D, Ferron L, Page KM, Chaggar K, Dolphin AC. J Biol Chem. 2011 Mar 18;286(11):9598-611. doi: 10.1074/jbc.M110.195909. Epub 2011 Jan 13. PubMed 21233207.
Backbone
  Vector backbone: pRK5
  Backbone size w/o insert (bp): 4716
  Vector type: Mammalian Expression
Growth in bacteria
  Bacterial resistance: Ampicillin, 100 μg/mL
  Growth temperature: 37°C
  Growth strain: DH5alpha
  Copy number: High Copy
Gene/Insert
  Gene/Insert name: cacna1b (alt name: Cav2.2 alpha1B)
  Species: O. cuniculus (rabbit)
  Insert size (bp): 7797
  Mutation: W391A
  Entrez Gene: CACNA1B
  Promoter: CMV
  Tag / fusion protein: GFP (N terminal on insert)
  Cloning method: Restriction Enzyme; 5′ cloning site unknown (unknown if destroyed)
  Sequencing primers: 5′ TTTGCCTTTCTCTCCACA; 3′ TGAGTTTGGACAAACCAC
Resource information
  A portion of this plasmid was derived from a plasmid made by: Yasuo Mori
Terms and licenses: Academic/Nonprofit Terms; Industry Terms: Not Available to Industry
Depositor comments: 5' end of Cav2.2 DNA is very GC rich
How to cite: GFP Cav2.2 W391A pRK5 was a gift from Annette Dolphin (Addgene plasmid # 206084 ; http://n2t.net/addgene:206084 ; RRID:Addgene_206084)
